>Addgene plasmid #139627 | RET-V5 | addgene full sequence | sequence record 297082 | Addgene NGS Result
GACATTGATTATTGACTAGTTATTAATAGTAATCAATTACGGGGTCATTAGTTCATAGCCCATATATGGA
GTTCCGCGTTACATAACTTACGGTAAATGGCCCGCCTGGCTGACCGCCCAACGACCCCCGCCCATTGACG
TCAATAATGACGTATGTTCCCATAGTAACGCCAATAGGGACTTTCCATTGACGTCAATGGGTGGAGTATT
TACGGTAAACTGCCCACTTGGCAGTACATCAAGTGTATCATATGCCAAGTACGCCCCCTATTGACGTCAA
TGACGGTAAATGGCCCGCCTGGCATTATGCCCAGTACATGACCTTATGGGACTTTCCTACTTGGCAGTAC
ATCTACGTATTAGTCATCGCTATTACCATGGTGATGCGGTTTTGGCAGTACATCAATGGGCGTGGATAGC
GGTTTGACTCACGGGGATTTCCAAGTCTCCACCCCATTGACGTCAATGGGAGTTTGTTTTGGCACCAAAA
TCAACGGGACTTTCCAAAATGTCGTAACAACTCCGCCCCATTGACGCAAATGGGCGGTAGGCGTGTACGG
TGGGAGGTCTATATAAGCAGAGCTCTCTGGCTAACTAGAGAACCCACTGCTTACTGGCTTATCGAAATTA
ATACGACTCACTATAGGGAGACCCAAGCTGGCTAGTTAAGCTATCAACAAGTTTGTACAAAAAAGTTGGC
ACCATGGCGAAGGCGACGTCCGGTGCCGCGGGGCTGCGTCTGCTGTTGCTGCTGCTGCTGCCGCTGCTAG
GCAAAGTGGCATTGGGCCTCTACTTCTCGAGGGATGCTTACTGGGAGAAGCTGTATGTGGACCAGGCGGC
CGGCACGCCCTTGCTGTACGTCCATGCCCTGCGGGACGCCCCTGAGGAGGTGCCCAGCTTCCGCCTGGGC
CAGCATCTCTACGGCACGTACCGCACACGGCTGCATGAGAACAACTGGATCTGCATCCAGGAGGACACCG
GCCTCCTCTACCTTAACCGGAGCCTGGACCATAGCTCCTGGGAGAAGCTCAGTGTCCGCAACCGCGGCTT
TCCCCTGCTCACCGTCTACCTCAAGGTCTTCCTGTCACCCACATCCCTTCGTGAGGGCGAGTGCCAGTGG
CCAGGCTGTGCCCGCGTATACTTCTCCTTCTTCAACACCTCCTTTCCAGCCTGCAGCTCCCTCAAGCCCC
GGGAGCTCTGCTTCCCAGAGACAAGGCCCTCCTTCCGCATTCGGGAGAACCGACCCCCAGGCACCTTCCA
CCAGTTCCGCCTGCTGCCTGTGCAGTTCTTGTGCCCCAACATCAGCGTGGCCTACAGGCTCCTGGAGGGT
GAGGGTCTGCCCTTCCGCTGCGCCCCGGACAGCCTGGAGGTGAGCACGCGCTGGGCCCTGGACCGCGAGC
AGCGGGAGAAGTACGAGCTGGTGGCCGTGTGCACCGTGCACGCCGGCGCGCGCGAGGAGGTGGTGATGGT
GCCCTTCCCGGTGACCGTGTACGACGAGGACGACTCGGCGCCCACCTTCCCCGCGGGCGTCGACACCGCC
AGCGCCGTGGTGGAGTTCAAGCGGAAGGAGGACACCGTGGTGGCCACGCTGCGTGTCTTCGATGCAGACG
TGGTACCTGCATCAGGGGAGCTGGTGAGGCGGTACACAAGCACGCTGCTCCCCGGGGACACCTGGGCCCA
GCAGACCTTCCGGGTGGAACACTGGCCCAACGAGACCTCGGTCCAGGCCAACGGCAGCTTCGTGCGGGCG
ACCGTACATGACTATAGGCTGGTTCTCAACCGGAACCTCTCCATCTCGGAGAACCGCACCATGCAGCTGG
CGGTGCTGGTCAATGACTCAGACTTCCAGGGCCCAGGAGCGGGCGTCCTCTTGCTCCACTTCAACGTGTC
GGTGCTGCCGGTCAGCCTGCACCTGCCCAGTACCTACTCCCTCTCCGTGAGCAGGAGGGCTCGCCGATTT
GCCCAGATCGGGAAAGTCTGTGTGGAAAACTGCCAGGCATTCAGTGGCATCAACGTCCAGTACAAGCTGC
ATTCCTCTGGTGCCAACTGCAGCACGCTAGGGGTGGTCACCTCAGCCGAGGACACCTCGGGGATCCTGTT
TGTGAATGACACCAAGGCCCTGCGGCGGCCCAAGTGTGCCGAACTTCACTACATGGTGGTGGCCACCGAC
CAGCAGACCTCTAGGCAGGCCCAGGCCCAGCTGCTTGTAACAGTGGAGGGGTCATATGTGGCCGAGGAGG
CGGGCTGCCCCCTGTCCTGTGCAGTCAGCAAGAGACGGCTGGAGTGTGAGGAGTGTGGCGGCCTGGGCTC
CCCAACAGGCAGGTGTGAGTGGAGGCAAGGAGATGGCAAAGGGATCACCAGGAACTTCTCCACCTGCTCT
CCCAGCACCAAGACCTGCCCCGACGGCCACTGCGATGTTGTGGAGACCCAAGACATCAACATTTGCCCTC
AGGACTGCCTCCGGGGCAGCATTGTTGGGGGACACGAGCCTGGGGAGCCCCGGGGGATTAAAGCTGGCTA
TGGCACCTGCAACTGCTTCCCTGAGGAGGAGAAGTGCTTCTGCGAGCCCGAAGACATCCAGGATCCACTG
TGCGACGAGCTGTGCCGCACGGTGATCGCAGCCGCTGTCCTCTTCTCCTTCATCGTCTCGGTGCTGCTGT
CTGCCTTCTGCATCCACTGCTACCACAAGTTTGCCCACAAGCCACCCATCTCCTCAGCTGAGATGACCTT
CCGGAGGCCCGCCCAGGCCTTCCCGGTCAGCTACTCCTCTTCCAGTGCCCGCCGGCCCTCGCTGGACTCC
ATGGAGAACCAGGTCTCCGTGGATGCCTTCAAGATCCTGGAGGATCCAAAGTGGGAATTCCCTCGGAAGA
ACTTGGTTCTTGGAAAAACTCTAGGAGAAGGCGAATTTGGAAAAGTGGTCAAGGCAACGGCCTTCCATCT
GAAAGGCAGAGCAGGGTACACCACGGTGGCCGTGAAGATGCTGAAAGAGAACGCCTCCCCGAGTGAGCTT
CGAGACCTGCTGTCAGAGTTCAACGTCCTGAAGCAGGTCAACCACCCACATGTCATCAAATTGTATGGGG
CCTGCAGCCAGGATGGCCCGCTCCTCCTCATCGTGGAGTACGCCAAATACGGCTCCCTGCGGGGCTTCCT
CCGCGAGAGCCGCAAAGTGGGGCCTGGCTACCTGGGCAGTGGAGGCAGCCGCAACTCCAGCTCCCTGGAC
CACCCGGATGAGCGGGCCCTCACCATGGGCGACCTCATCTCATTTGCCTGGCAGATCTCACAGGGGATGC
AGTATCTGGCCGAGATGAAGCTCGTTCATCGGGACTTGGCAGCCAGAAACATCCTGGTAGCTGAGGGGCG
GAAGATGAAGATTTCGGATTTCGGCTTGTCCCGAGATGTTTATGAAGAGGATTCGTACGTGAAGAGGAGC
CAGGGTCGGATTCCAGTTAAATGGATGGCAATTGAATCCCTTTTTGATCATATCTACACCACGCAAAGTG
ATGTATGGTCTTTTGGTGTCCTGCTGTGGGAGATCGTGACCCTAGGGGGAAACCCCTATCCTGGGATTCC
TCCTGAGCGGCTCTTCAACCTTCTGAAGACCGGCCACCGGATGGAGAGGCCAGACAACTGCAGCGAGGAG
ATGTACTGCCTGATGCTGCAATGCTGGAAGCAGGAGCCGGACAAAAGGCCGGTGTTTGCGGACATCAGCA
AAGACCTGGAGAAGATGATGGTTAAGAGGAGAGACTACTTGGACCTTGCGGCGTCCACTCCATCTGACTC
CCTGATTTATGACGACGGCCTCTCAGAGGAGGAGACACCGCTGGTGGACTGTAATAATGCCCCCCTCCCT
CGAGCCCTCCCTTCCACATGGATTGAAAACAAACTCTATGGTAGAATTTCCCATGCATTTACTAGATTCC
CAACTTTCTTGTACAAAGTGGTTGCTCTAGAAGGCTCTGGTAAACCGATTCCGAACCCGCTGCTGGGTCT
GGATTCTACCGGTTCCGGCAAACCGATCCCGAACCCGCTGCTGGGCCTGGACTCTACCGGTTCTGGTCTA
GAGGGCCCGCGGTTCGAAGGTAAGCCTATCCCTAACCCTCTCCTCGGTCTCGATTCTACGCGTACCGGTC
ATCATCACCATCACCATTGAGTTTAAACCCGCTGATCAGCCTCGACTGTGCCTTCTAGTTGCCAGCCATC
TGTTGTTTGCCCCTCCCCCGTGCCTTCCTTGACCCTGGAAGGTGCCACTCCCACTGTCCTTTCCTAATAA
AATGAGGAAATTGCATCGCATTGTCTGAGTAGGTGTCATTCTATTCTGGGGGGTGGGGTGGGGCAGGACA
GCAAGGGGGAGGATTGGGAAGACAATAGCAGGCATGCTGGGGATGCGGTGGGCTCTATGGCTTCTGAGGC
GGAAAGAACCAGCTGGGGCTCTAGGGGGTATCCCC
[124 nt withheld, positions 4446-4569]
C
[91 nt withheld, positions 4571-4661]
A
[49 nt withheld, positions 4663-4711]
CCTTTGACGTTGGAGTCCACGTTCTTT
[37 nt withheld, positions 4739-4775]
ACCCTATCTCGGTCTATTCTTTTGATTTATAAGGGATTTTGCCGATTTCGGCCTATTGGTTAAAAAATGA
GCTGATTTAACAAAAATTTAACGCGAATTAATTCTGTGGAATGTGTGTCAGTTAGGGTGTGGAAAGTCCC
CAGGCTCCCCAGCAGGCAGAAGTATGCAAAGCATGCATCTCAATTAGTCAGCAACCAGGTGTGGAAAGTC
CCCAGGCTCCCCAGCAGGCAGAAGTATGCAAAGCATGCATCTCAATTAGTCAGCAACCATAGTCCCGCCC
CTAACTCCGCCCATCCCGCCCCTAACTCCGCCCAGTTCCGCCCATTCTCCGCCCCATGGCTGACTAATTT
TTTTTATTTATGCAGAGGCCGAGGCCGCCTCTGCCTCTGAGCTATTCCAGAAGTAGTGAGGAGGCTTTTT
TGGAGGCCTAGGCTTTTGCAAAAAGCTCCCGGGAGCTTGTATATCCATTTTCGGATCTGATCAAGAGACA
GGATGAGGATCGTTTCGCATGATTGAACAAGATGGATTGCACGCAGGTTCTCCGGCCGCTTGGGTGGAGA
GGCTATTCGGCTATGACTGGGCACAACAGACAATCGGCTGCTCTGATGCCGCCGTGTTCCGGCTGTCAGC
GCAGGGGCGCCCGGTTCTTTTTGTCAAGACCGACCTGTCCGGTGCCCTGAATGAACTGCAGGACGAGGCA
GCGCGGCTATCGTGGCTGGCCACGACGGGCGTTCCTTGCGCAGCTGTGCTCGACGTTGTCACTGAAGCGG
GAAGGGACTGGCTGCTATTGGGCGAAGTGCCGGGGCAGGATCTCCTGTCATCTCACCTTGCTCCTGCCGA
GAAAGTATCCATCATGGCTGATGCAATGCGGCGGCTGCATACGCTTGATCCGGCTACCTGCCCATTCGAC
CACCAAGCGAAACATCGCATCGAGCGAGCACGTACTCGGATGGAAGCCGGTCTTGTCGATCAGGATGATC
TGGACGAAGAGCATCAGGGGCTCGCGCCAGCCGAACTGTTCGCCAGGCTCAAGGCGCGCATGCCCGACGG
CGAGGATCTCGTCGTGACCCATGGCGATGCCTGCTTGCCGAATATCATGGTGGAAAATGGCCGCTTTTCT
GGATTCATCGACTGTGGCCGGCTGGGTGTGGCGGACCGCTATCAGGACATAGCGTTGGCTACCCGTGATA
TTGCTGAAGAGCTTGGCGGCGAATGGGCTGACCGCTTCCTCGTGCTTTACGGTATCGCCGCTCCCGATTC
GCAGCGCATCGCCTTCTATCGCCTTCTTGACGAGTTCTTCTGAGCGGGACTCTGGGGTTCGCGAAATGAC
CGACCAAGCGACGCCCAACCTGCCATCACGAGATTTCGATTCCACCGCCGCCTTCTATGAAAGGTTGGGC
TTCGGAATCGTTTTCCGGGACGCCGGCTGGATGATCCTCCAGCGCGGGGATCTCATGCTGGAGTTCTTCG
CCCACCCCAACTTGTTTATTGCAGCTTATAATGGTTACAAATAAAGCAATAGCATCACAAATTTCACAAA
TAAAGCATTTTTTTCACTGCATTCTAGTTGTGGTTTGTCCAAACTCATCAATGTATCTTATCATGTCTGT
ATACCGTCGACCTCTAGCTAGAGCTTGGCGTAATCATGGTCATAGCTGTTTCCTGTGTGAAATTGTTATC
CGCTCACAATTCCACACAACATACGAGCCGGAAGCATAAAGTGTAAAGCCTGGGGTGCCTAATGAGTGAG
CTAACTCACATTAATTGCGTTGCGCTCACTGCCCGCTTTCCAGTCGGGAAACCTGTCGTGCCAGCTGCAT
TAATGAATCGGCCAACGCGCGGGGAGAGGCGGTTTGCGTATTGGGCGCTCTTCCGCTTCCTCGCTCACTG
ACTCGCTGCGCTCGGTCGTTCGGCTGCGGCGAGCGGTATCAGCTCACTCAAAGGCGGTAATACGGTTATC
CACAGAATCAGGGGATAACGCAGGAAAGAACATGTGAGCAAAAGGCCAGCAAAAGGCCAGGAACCGTAAA
AAGGCCGCGTTGCTGGCGTTTTTCCATAGGCTCCGCCCCCCTGACGAGCATCACAAAAATCGACGCTCAA
GTCAGAGGTGGCGAAACCCGACAGGACTATAAAGATACCAGGCGTTTCCCCCTGGAAGCTCCCTCGTGCG
CTCTCCTGTTCCGACCCTGCCGCTTACCGGATACCTGTCCGCCTTTCTCCCTTCGGGAAGCGTGGCGCTT
TCTCATAGCTCACGCTGTAGGTATCTCAGTTCGGTGTAGGTCGTTCGCTCCAAGCTGGGCTGTGTGCACG
AACCCCCCGTTCAGCCCGACCGCTGCGCCTTATCCGGTAACTATCGTCTTGAGTCCAACCCGGTAAGACA
CGACTTATCGCCACTGGCAGCAGCCACTGGTAACAGGATTAGCAGAGCGAGGTATGTAGGCGGTGCTACA
GAGTTCTTGAAGTGGTGGCCTAACTACGGCTACACTAGAAGAACAGTATTTGGTATCTGCGCTCTGCTGA
AGCCAGTTACCTTCGGAAAAAGAGTTGGTAGCTCTTGATCCGGCAAACAAACCACCGCTGGTAGCGGTGG
TTTTTTTGTTTGCAAGCAGCAGATTACGCGCAGAAAAAAAGGATCTCAAGAAGATCCTTTGATCTTTTCT
ACGGGGTCTGACGCTCAGTGGAACGAAAACTCACGTTAAGGGATTTTGGTCATGAGATTATCAAAAAGGA
TCTTCACCTAGATCCTTTTAAATTAAAAATGAAGTTTTAAATCAATCTAAAGTATATATGAGTAAACTTG
GTCTGACAGTTACCAATGCTTAATCAGTGAGGCACCTATCTCAGCGATCTGTCTATTTCGTTCATCCATA
GTTGCCTGACTCCCCGTCGTGTAGATAACTACGATACGGGAGGGCTTACCATCTGGCCCCAGTGCTGCAA
TGATACCGCGAGACCCACGCTCACCGGCTCCAGATTTATCAGCAATAAACCAGCCAGCCGGAAGGGCCGA
GCGCAGAAGTGGTCCTGCAACTTTATCCGCCTCCATCCAGTCTATTAATTGTTGCCGGGAAGCTAGAGTA
AGTAGTTCGCCAGTTAATAGTTTGCGCAACGTTGTTGCCATTGCTACAGGCATCGTGGTGTCACGCTCGT
CGTTTGGTATGGCTTCATTCAGCTCCGGTTCCCAACGATCAAGGCGAGTTACATGATCCCCCATGTTGTG
CAAAAAAGCGGTTAGCTCCTTCGGTCCTCCGATCGTTGTCAGAAGTAAGTTGGCCGCAGTGTTATCACTC
ATGGTTATGGCAGCACTGCATAATTCTCTTACTGTCATGCCATCCGTAAGATGCTTTTCTGTGACTGGTG
AGTACTCAACCAAGTCATTCTGAGAATAGTGTATGCGGCGACCGAGTTGCTCTTGCCCGGCGTCAATACG
GGATAATACCGCGCCACATAGCAGAACTTTAAAAGTGCTCATCATTGGAAAACGTTCTTCGGGGCGAAAA
CTCTCAAGGATCTTACCGCTGTTGAGATCCAGTTCGATGTAACCCACTCGTGCACCCAACTGATCTTCAG
CATCTTTTACTTTCACCAGCGTTTCTGGGTGAGCAAAAACAGGAAGGCAAAATGCCGCAAAAAAGGGAAT
AAGGGCGACACGGAAATGTTGAATACTCATACTCTTCCTTTTTCAATATTATTGAAGCATTTATCAGGGT
TATTGTCTCATGAGCGGATACATATTTGAATGTATTTAGAAAAATAAACAAATAGGGGTTCCGCGCACAT
TTCCCCGAAAAGTGCCACCTGACGTCGACGGATCGGGAGATCTCCCGATCCCCTATGGTGCACTCTCAGT
ACAATCTGCTCTGATGCCGCATAGTTAAGCCAGTATCTGCTCCCTGCTTGTGTGTTGGAGGTCGCTGAGT
AGTGCGCGAGCAAAATTTAAGCTACAACAAGGCAAGGCTTGACCGACAATTGCATGAAGAATCTGCTTAG
GGTTAGGCGTTTTGCGCTGCTTCGCGATGTACGGGCCAGATATACGCGTT
Features (pLannotate 1.2.2; 23 found; start..end, strand, type, name):
      1..380     +  enhancer       CMV enhancer: human cytomegalovirus immediate early enhancer
    381..584     +  promoter       CMV promoter: human cytomegalovirus (CMV) immediate early promoter
    580..613     +  LTR            5' LTR (truncated) (fragment): truncated 5' long terminal repeat (LTR) from HIV-1
    629..647     +  promoter       T7 promoter: promoter for bacteriophage T7 RNA polymerase
    678..695     +  protein_bind   attB1 (fragment): mutant version of attB; core recombination site for the Gateway® BP reaction BP Clonase™
    704..3892    +  CDS            RET: RET_HUMAN - Also known as CDHF12, CDHR16, PTC, RET51. Experimental evidence at protein level: Swiss-Prot protein existence level 1. Receptor tyrosine-protein kinase involved in numerous cellular mechanisms including cell proliferation, neuronal navigation, cell migration, and cell differentiation upon binding with glial cell derived neurotrophic factor family ligands. Phosphorylates PTK2/FAK1. Regulates both cell death/survival balance and positional information. Required for the molecular mechanisms orchestration during intestine organogenesis; involved in the development of enteric nervous s
   3919..3942    -  protein_bind   attB2: mutant version of attB; recombination site for the Gateway® BP reaction BP Clonase™
   4079..4120    +  CDS            V5 tag: epitope tag from simian virus 5
   4176..4400    +  polyA_signal   bGH poly(A) signal: bovine growth hormone polyadenylation signal
   4404..4425    +  promoter       SV40 promoter (fragment): SV40 enhancer and early promoter
   4446..4874    +  rep_origin     f1 ori (sequence partly withheld): f1 bacteriophage origin of replication; arrow indicates direction of (+) strand synthesis
   4888..5217    +  promoter       SV40 promoter: SV40 enhancer and early promoter
   5284..6075    +  CDS            neo: KKA2_KLEPN - Also known as kan, nptII. Experimental evidence at protein level: Swiss-Prot protein existence level 1. Resistance to kanamycin, neomycin, paromomycin, ribostamycin, butirosin and gentamicin B. From Klebsiella pneumoniae.
   6101..6259    +  CDS            ble (fragment): BLE_KLEPN - Experimental evidence at protein level: Swiss-Prot protein existence level 1. Binding protein with a strong affinity to the bleomycin family of antibiotics. Binds to CL990; an antimitotic-antibiotic compound. From Klebsiella pneumoniae.
   6254..6375    +  polyA_signal   SV40 poly(A) signal: SV40 polyadenylation signal
   6448..6464    -  protein_bind   lac operator: The lac repressor binds to the lac operator to inhibit transcription in E. coli. This inhibition can be relieved by adding lactose or isopropyl-β-D-thiogalactopyranoside (IPTG). lac repressor encoded by lacI
   6472..6502    -  promoter       lac promoter: promoter for the E. coli lac operon
   6517..6538    -  protein_bind   CAP binding site: CAP binding activates transcription in the presence of cAMP. E. coli catabolite activator protein
   6551..6643    -  CDS            lacI (fragment): lac repressor; lacI; The lac repressor binds to the lac operator to inhibit transcription in E. coli. This inhibition can be relieved by adding lactose or isopropyl-β-D-thiogalactopyranoside (IPTG).
   6826..7414    -  rep_origin     ori: high-copy-number ColE1/pMB1/pBR322/pUC origin of replication
   7585..8445    -  CDS            AmpR: β-lactamase; bla; confers resistance to ampicillin, carbenicillin, and related antibiotics
   8446..8550    -  promoter       AmpR promoter: bla
   8609..8661    -  misc_feature   bom (fragment): basis of mobility region from pBR322
