[The description below was written by a language model from this plasmid's Addgene catalogue record and pLannotate feature annotations shown in this document.]
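Description:
RET-V5 is a mammalian expression plasmid built on the Gateway destination vector pcDNA/DEST40, carrying the human RET receptor tyrosine kinase coding sequence. It is propagated in E. coli through a high-copy ColE1/pUC-type origin with ampicillin selection from the β-lactamase gene. An f1 origin is also present, which allows single-stranded DNA production. For selection in mammalian cells, an SV40 early promoter drives the neomycin phosphotransferase gene, terminated by an SV40 poly(A) signal, so that stable transfectants can be selected with G418.

The RET open reading frame, roughly 3.2 kb in the annotated 8.8 kb sequence, was introduced by Gateway recombination and is flanked by attB1 and attB2 sites. Transcription is driven by the CMV immediate-early enhancer and promoter and terminated by the bovine growth hormone poly(A) signal. A T7 promoter upstream of the insert allows in vitro transcription. The backbone supplies a C-terminal tag that is read through the attB2 site. The catalogue describes it as 3xV5-6xHis, whereas the automated annotation marks only a single V5 epitope and does not call a His tag, so the exact tag composition cannot be confirmed from the feature table. Short hits annotated as an HIV-1 LTR fragment, a ble fragment, a lacI fragment and lac promoter/operator elements appear to be backbone remnants or annotation matches rather than functional payload.

The stated purpose is expression of V5-His-tagged protein. Such a tag allows RET to be detected or purified through its epitope and histidine tags in transfected mammalian cells. The associated publication concerns regulation of GDNF-dependent RET signalling by the phosphatase PTPRA and its effect on the oncogenic potential of the MEN2A RET mutant.
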