Addgene plasmid #139627: RET-V5
Purpose: V5-His-tagged gene expression
Depositing lab: Markku Varjosalo. Depositing organization: University of Helsinki. Publication: PTPRA Phosphatase Regulates GDNF-Dependent RET Signaling and Inhibits the RET Mutant MEN2A Oncogenic Potential. Yadav L, Pietila E, Ohman T, Liu X, Mahato AK, Sidorova Y, Lehti K, Saarma M, Varjosalo M. iScience. 2020 Feb 21;23(2):100871. doi: 10.1016/j.isci.2020.100871. Epub 2020 Jan 31. PubMed 32062451.
Backbone
  Vector backbone: pcDNA/DEST40
  Vector type: Mammalian Expression
  Selectable markers: Neomycin (select with G418)
Growth in bacteria
  Bacterial resistance: Ampicillin, 100 μg/mL
  Growth temperature: 37°C
  Growth strain: DH5alpha
  Copy number: High Copy
Gene/Insert
  Gene/Insert name: RET
  Species: H. sapiens (human)
  Entrez Gene: RET (a.k.a. CDHF12, CDHR16, HSCR1, MEN2A, MEN2B, MTC1, PTC, RET-ELE1)
  Promoter: CMV
  Tag / fusion protein: 3xV5-6xHis (C terminal on backbone)
  Cloning method: Gateway Cloning
  Sequencing primers: 5′ CMV forward; 3′ BGH reverse
Terms and licenses: Academic/Nonprofit Terms; Industry Terms: Not Available to Industry
How to cite: RET-V5 was a gift from Markku Varjosalo (Addgene plasmid # 139627 ; http://n2t.net/addgene:139627 ; RRID:Addgene_139627)
